>Addgene plasmid #129502 | pNCST-AausFP4 | addgene full sequence | sequence record 271808 | Addgene NGS Result
GATCTCGATCCCGCGAAATTAATACGACTCACTATAGGGAGACCACAACGGTTTCCCTCTAGAATCACCG
AGTTTATTCTTGACACCTGATGCGATGAATGATATAATAGGAAAGTACTGTTTTGTTTAACTTTAAGAAG
GAGATATACATATGCGGGGTTCTCATCATCATCATCATCATGGTATGGCTAGCATGACTGGTGGACAGCA
AATGGGTCGGGATCTGTACGACGATGACGATAACGATCCGCTCGAGGAAAACCTGTACTTCCAGGGTATG
AATTGTGGGGCACTTCTTTTCCAACAAAAAGTTCCATTTATTGTGGAAATGGAAGGTGATGTCAATGGTG
AAATTTTTTCTGTCAGAGGAAATGGTTTTGGTAATGCAACTACTGGAAAACTCGACATCTTGTTTGTTTG
TACAACGGGAGAAATTCCAGTTGCTTGGGAATCACTAATCAGTTCACTTGCCTATGGTGCTTTCGTTTTC
GCAAAATACCCAAGCAATATTGCGGATTTCTTCAAAAGTACTATGCCGGAAGGCTACATTCAAGAAAGAA
AAGTCACATTTGAAAATGACGGAACTTATGAAACACATGCTACAGTCACGTATGAGAATGGAGCAATTTT
CGAAAGAGTAAAACTGACTGGAACTGGATTTCGTGAAGATGGGAATATCTTAGGGAAGAAATTGGAAATT
ACTTCCTTAGGGACCCCTCTTTCCATCATGGCTGATGATGAAGGAAAAGGATTGAGAAGTGTTTTCAATC
AGGCTATCAAGGTTGTTGGTGGTAACCGTCAAATAGCAATCCATGAACAAAGGAATCGTCCAATTGGTGA
TGGGCTAATTTCTGTCCCTGATTACCACACCTTACATAATCACCTCAAATGTAGTAAAGTTAGCACAGAA
AAACGTGATCACATGATGGTGAATGAAACTTTGAAAGCAATTGATTGTCAAACCGCTTATTTGTGACGTT
TGATCCGGCTGCTAACAAAGCCCGAAAGGAAGCTGAGTTGGCTGCTGCCACCGCTGAGCAATAACTAGCA
TAACCCCTTGGGGCCTCTAAACGGGTCTTGAGGGGTTTTTTGCTGAAAGGAGGAACTATATCCGGATCTG
GCGTAATAGCGAAGAGGCCCGCACCGATCGCCCTTCCCAACAGTTGCGCAGCCTGAATGGCGAATGGG
[124 nt withheld, positions 1189-1312]
C
[91 nt withheld, positions 1314-1404]
A
[49 nt withheld, positions 1406-1454]
CCTTTGACGTTGGAGTCCACGTTCTTT
[37 nt withheld, positions 1482-1518]
ACCCTATCTCGGTCTATTCTTTTGATTTATAAGGGATTTTGCCGATTTCGGCCTATTGGTTAAAAAATGA
GCTGATTTAACAAAAATTTAACGCGAATTTTAACAAAATATTAACGCTTACAATTTAGGTGGCACTTTTC
GGGGAAATGTGCGCGGAACCCCTATTTGTTTATTTTTCTAAATACATTCAAATATGTATCCGCTCATGAG
ACAATAACCCTGATAAATGCTTCAATAATATTGAAAAAGGAAGAGTATGAGTATTCAACATTTCCGTGTC
GCCCTTATTCCCTTTTTTGCGGCATTTTGCCTTCCTGTTTTTGCTCACCCAGAAACGCTGGTGAAAGTAA
AAGATGCTGAAGATCAGTTGGGTGCACGAGTGGGTTACATCGAACTGGATCTCAACAGCGGTAAGATCCT
TGAGAGTTTTCGCCCCGAAGAACGTTTTCCAATGATGAGCACTTTTAAAGTTCTGCTATGTGGCGCGGTA
TTATCCCGTATTGACGCCGGGCAAGAGCAACTCGGTCGCCGCATACACTATTCTCAGAATGACTTGGTTG
AGTACTCACCAGTCACAGAAAAGCATCTTACGGATGGCATGACAGTAAGAGAATTATGCAGTGCTGCCAT
AACCATGAGTGATAACACTGCGGCCAACTTACTTCTGACAACGATCGGAGGACCGAAGGAGCTAACCGCT
TTTTTGCACAACATGGGGGATCATGTAACTCGCCTTGATCGTTGGGAACCGGAGCTGAATGAAGCCATAC
CAAACGACGAGCGTGACACCACGATGCCTGTAGCAATGGCAACAACGTTGCGCAAACTATTAACTGGCGA
ACTACTTACTCTAGCTTCCCGGCAACAATTAATAGACTGGATGGAGGCGGATAAAGTTGCAGGACCACTT
CTGCGCTCGGCCCTTCCGGCTGGCTGGTTTATTGCTGATAAATCTGGAGCCGGTGAGCGTGGGTCTCGCG
GTATCATTGCAGCACTGGGGCCAGATGGTAAGCCCTCCCGTATCGTAGTTATCTACACGACGGGGAGTCA
GGCAACTATGGATGAACGAAATAGACAGATCGCTGAGATAGGTGCCTCACTGATTAAGCATTGGTAACTG
TCAGACCAAGTTTACTCATATATACTTTAGATTGATTTAAAACTTCATTTTTAATTTAAAAGGATCTAGG
TGAAGATCCTTTTTGATAATCTCATGACCAAAATCCCTTAACGTGAGTTTTCGTTCCACTGAGCGTCAGA
CCCCGTAGAAAAGATCAAAGGATCTTCTTGAGATCCTTTTTTTCTGCGCGTAATCTGCTGCTTGCAAACA
AAAAAACCACCGCTACCAGCGGTGGTTTGTTTGCCGGATCAAGAGCTACCAACTCTTTTTCCGAAGGTAA
CTGGCTTCAGCAGAGCGCAGATACCAAATACTGTTCTTCTAGTGTAGCCGTAGTTAGGCCACCACTTCAA
GAACTCTGTAGCACCGCCTACATACCTCGCTCTGCTAATCCTGTTACCAGTGGCTGCTGCCAGTGGCGAT
AAGTCGTGTCTTACCGGGTTGGACTCAAGACGATAGTTACCGGATAAGGCGCAGCGGTCGGACTGAACGG
GGGGTTCGTGCACACAGCCCAGCTTGGAGCGAACGACCTACACCGAACTGAGATACCTACAGCGTGAGCT
ATGAGAAAGCGCCACGCTTCCCGAAGGGAGAAAGGCGGACAGGTATCCGGTAAGCGGCAGGGTCGGAACA
GGAGAGCGCACGAGGGAGCTTCCAGGGGGAAACGCCTGGTATCTTTATAGTCCTGTCGGGTTTCGCCACC
TCTGACTTGAGCGTCGATTTTTGTGATGCTCGTCAGGGGGGCGGAGCCTATGGAAAAACGCCAGCAACGC
GGCCTTTTTACGGTTCCTGGCCTTTTGCTGGCCTTTTGCTCACATGTTCTTTCCTGCGTTATCCCCTGAT
TCTGTGGATAACCGTATTACCGCCTTTGAGTGAGCTGATACCGCTCGCCGCAGCCGAACGACCGAGCGCA
GCGAGTCAGTGAGCGAGGAAGCGGAAGAGCGCCCAATACGCAAACCGCCTCTCCCCGCGCGTTGGCCGAT
TCATTAATGCAG
Features (pLannotate 1.2.2; 15 found; start..end, strand, type, name):
     20..38      +  promoter       T7 promoter: promoter for bacteriophage T7 RNA polymerase
    122..144     +  RBS            RBS: efficient ribosome binding site from bacteriophage T7 gene 10 (Olins and Rangwala, 1989)
    164..184     +  CDS            capTEV™ (fragment): composite tag for in vivo biotinylation, TEV protease cleavage, and 6xHis tagging
    185..217     +  CDS            T7 tag (gene 10 leader): leader peptide from bacteriophage T7 gene 10 promotes efficient translation in E. coli
    221..243     +  CDS            Xpress™ tag (fragment): Xpress™ epitope tag, including an enterokinase recognition and cleavage site
    257..275     +  CDS            TEV site (fragment): tobacco etch virus (TEV) protease recognition and cleavage site
    278..973     +  CDS            AausFP4: AausFP4 is a photoswitchable green fluorescent protein published in 2019, derived from Aequorea australis.
    988..1037    +  CDS            SET1 (fragment): solubility-enhancement tag derived from T7 phage gene 10B
   1045..1092    +  terminator     T7 terminator: transcription terminator for bacteriophage T7 RNA polymerase
   1118..1184    +  CDS            lacZα (fragment): LacZα fragment of β-galactosidase; lacZ fragment
   1189..1617    +  rep_origin     f1 ori (sequence partly withheld): f1 bacteriophage origin of replication; arrow indicates direction of (+) strand synthesis
   1670..1774    +  promoter       AmpR promoter: bla
   1775..2635    +  CDS            AmpR: β-lactamase; bla; confers resistance to ampicillin, carbenicillin, and related antibiotics
   2806..3394    +  rep_origin     ori: high-copy-number ColE1/pMB1/pBR322/pUC origin of replication
   3577..3630    +  CDS            lacI (fragment): lac repressor; lacI; The lac repressor binds to the lac operator to inhibit transcription in E. coli. This inhibition can be relieved by adding lactose or isopropyl-β-D-thiogalactopyranoside (IPTG).
