[The description below was written by a language model from this plasmid's Addgene catalogue record and pLannotate feature annotations shown in this document.]
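Description:
pNCST-AausFP4 is a small (about 3.6 kb) bacterial expression plasmid built on the pNCST backbone to produce AausFP4, a fluorescent protein from the jellyfish Aequorea cf. australis, in E. coli. It replicates from a high-copy ColE1/pUC-type origin and is selected with ampicillin through the β-lactamase (AmpR) gene and its own promoter. An f1 phage origin is also present, a common backbone element that permits single-stranded DNA production. Short lacZα and lacI fragments appear to be non-functional backbone remnants.

According to the catalogue entry, the insert is driven by a synthetic constitutive, stationary-phase promoter, with a T7 promoter located upstream. The automated annotation detects only the T7 promoter, so the position of the synthetic promoter is not shown, though it presumably lies in the unannotated stretch between the T7 promoter and the ribosome binding site. Translation starts from the efficient phage T7 gene 10 RBS. The roughly 700 bp AausFP4 coding sequence is preceded by an N-terminal leader annotated as a His-tag-containing fragment, the T7 gene 10 leader, a partial Xpress epitope with an enterokinase site, and a partial TEV protease site. These elements would be suited to affinity purification, detection and tag removal. A T7 terminator follows the open reading frame, and the short SET1 match just before it is probably an annotation artefact of T7-derived sequence.

Because expression needs no inducer or T7 polymerase, the plasmid yields protein in most E. coli strains, and the depositor notes that fast-growing strains work best. AausFP4 is annotated as a photoswitchable green fluorescent protein, and the construct comes from work characterising new Aequorea proteins for bioimaging and biosensing.
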