Addgene plasmid #129502: pNCST-AausFP4
Purpose: Expresses AausFP4 constitutively in E. coli (most strains)
Depositing lab: Nathan Shaner. Depositing organization: Scintillon Institute. Publication: Aequorea's secrets revealed: New fluorescent proteins with unique properties for bioimaging and biosensing. Lambert GG, Depernet H, Gotthard G, Schultz DT, Navizet I, Lambert T, Adams SR, Torreblanca-Zanca A, Chu M, Bindels DS, Levesque V, Nero Moffatt J, Salih A, Royant A, Shaner NC. PLoS Biol. 2020 Nov 2;18(11):e3000936. doi: 10.1371/journal.pbio.3000936. eCollection 2020 Nov. PubMed 33137097.
Backbone
  Vector backbone: pNCST
  Backbone size w/o insert (bp): 2900
  Total vector size (bp): 3600
  Vector type: Bacterial Expression
Growth in bacteria
  Bacterial resistance: Ampicillin, 100 μg/mL
  Growth temperature: 37°C
  Growth strain: DH5alpha
  Copy number: High Copy
Gene/Insert
  Gene/Insert name: AausFP4 (alt name: Aequorea cf. australis FP4)
  Species: Aequorea cf. australis
  Promoter: synthetic constitutive (stationary phase) promoter + T7 promoter upstream
  Cloning method: Gibson Cloning
  Sequencing primers: 5′ T7 promoter; 3′ T7 terminator
Terms and licenses: Academic/Nonprofit Terms; Industry Terms: Not Available to Industry
Depositor comments: Expression from this vector is best in fast-growing E. coli strains.
How to cite: pNCST-AausFP4 was a gift from Nathan Shaner (Addgene plasmid # 129502 ; http://n2t.net/addgene:129502 ; RRID:Addgene_129502)
